Addgene plasmid #89162: pT7-VP1SA11
Purpose: Express Rotavirus SA11 VP1 in mammalian cells
Depositing lab: Takeshi Kobayashi. Depositing organization: The University of Osaka. Publication: Entirely plasmid-based reverse genetics system for rotaviruses. Kanai Y, Komoto S, Kawagishi T, Nouda R, Nagasawa N, Onishi M, Matsuura Y, Taniguchi K, Kobayashi T. Proc Natl Acad Sci U S A. 2017 Jan 30. pii: 201618424. doi: 10.1073/pnas.1618424114. PubMed 28137864.
Backbone
  Vector backbone: p3E5
  Backbone size w/o insert (bp): 3074
  Total vector size (bp): 6376
  Vector type: Mammalian Expression
Growth in bacteria
  Bacterial resistance: Ampicillin, 100 μg/mL
  Growth temperature: 37°C
  Growth strain: DH5alpha
  Copy number: High Copy
Gene/Insert
  Gene/Insert name: Rotavirus SA11 VP1
  Insert size (bp): 3302
  GenBank ID: LC178564
  Promoter: T7 promotor
  Cloning method: Gibson Cloning
  Sequencing primers: 5′ T7 forward CTGTGGATAACCGTATTACCG; 3′ T7 terminal GCTAGTTATTGCTCAGCGG
Terms and licenses: Academic/Nonprofit Terms; Industry Terms: Not Available to Industry
How to cite: pT7-VP1SA11 was a gift from Takeshi Kobayashi (Addgene plasmid # 89162 ; http://n2t.net/addgene:89162 ; RRID:Addgene_89162)
