[The description below was written by a language model from this plasmid's Addgene catalogue record and pLannotate feature annotations shown in this document.]
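Description:
pT7-VP1SA11 is a 6,376 bp plasmid built on the p3E5 backbone that carries a full-length cDNA of the simian rotavirus SA11 VP1 gene segment (about 3.3 kb) under a bacteriophage T7 promoter. It is catalogued as a mammalian expression vector. It is maintained in E. coli through a high-copy ColE1/pUC-type origin and selected with ampicillin via the β-lactamase gene and its native promoter. The annotation also picks up short remnants of older cloning vectors (fragments of bom, rop, the tetracycline resistance gene, lacI, a pUC multiple cloning site and an SP6 promoter). These appear to be backbone leftovers rather than functional parts.

The payload is one transcription unit on the reverse strand: T7 promoter, the VP1 segment, a hepatitis delta virus (HDV) ribozyme, and a T7 terminator. VP1 is the rotavirus RNA-dependent RNA polymerase, which carries out both transcription and replication of the double-stranded RNA genome inside the viral core. The T7 promoter lies only a short distance upstream of the viral sequence, and the self-cleaving HDV ribozyme follows the insert. This layout is generally used so that T7 RNA polymerase produces a transcript whose 3′ end is trimmed by the ribozyme to match the authentic viral plus-strand RNA. Because mammalian cells lack T7 polymerase, that enzyme has to be supplied in the transfected cells; the record does not say how this is done.

The associated publication describes an entirely plasmid-based reverse genetics system for rotaviruses, which indicates that this plasmid is the VP1 segment component of a set used to recover recombinant SA11 virus from cloned cDNA. The insert was assembled by Gibson cloning.
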