Features (pLannotate 1.2.2; 14 found; start..end, strand, type, name):
    130..178     +  misc_feature   bom (fragment): basis of mobility region from pBR322
    179..454     -  CDS            TcR (fragment): tetracycline efflux protein; tet; confers resistance to tetracycline
    682..700     +  promoter       SP6 promoter: promoter for bacteriophage SP6 RNA polymerase
    705..739     -  misc_feature   MCS (fragment): pUC18/19 multiple cloning site
    768..815     -  terminator     T7 terminator: transcription terminator for bacteriophage T7 RNA polymerase
    823..872     -  CDS            SET1 (fragment): solubility-enhancement tag derived from T7 phage gene 10B
    885..976     -  ncRNA          HDV ribozyme: Accession: RF00094 - Hepatitis delta virus ribozyme
    996..4259    -  CDS            RDRP_ROTSH: Experimental evidence at protein level: Swiss-Prot protein existence level 1. RNA-directed RNA polymerase that is involved in both transcription and genome replication. Together with VP3 capping enzyme, forms an enzyme complex positioned near the channels situated at each of the five-fold vertices of the core. Following infection, the outermost layer of the virus is lost, leaving a double-layered particle (DLP) made up of the core and VP6 shell. VP1 then catalyzes the transcription of fully conservative plus-strand genomic RNAs that are extruded through the DLP's channels into the cytoplasm wh
   4276..4294    -  promoter       T7 promoter: promoter for bacteriophage T7 RNA polymerase
   4314..4367    -  CDS            lacI (fragment): lac repressor; lacI; The lac repressor binds to the lac operator to inhibit transcription in E. coli. This inhibition can be relieved by adding lactose or isopropyl-β-D-thiogalactopyranoside (IPTG).
   4550..5138    -  rep_origin     ori: high-copy-number ColE1/pMB1/pBR322/pUC origin of replication
   5309..6169    -  CDS            AmpR: β-lactamase; bla; confers resistance to ampicillin, carbenicillin, and related antibiotics
   6170..6274    -  promoter       AmpR promoter: bla
   6369..28      +  CDS            rop (fragment) (across the origin): Rop protein, which maintains plasmids at low copy number; rop
>Addgene plasmid #89162 | pT7-VP1SA11 | addgene full sequence | sequence record 175304 | Addgene NGS Result
TTTCGGTGATGACGGTGAAAACCTCTGACACATGCAGCTCCCGGAGACGGTCACAGCTTGTCTGTAAGCG
GATGCCGGGAGCAGACAAGCCCGTCAGGGCGCGTCAGCGGGTGTTGGCGGGTGTCGGGGCTGGCTTAACT
ATGCGGCATCAGAGCAGATTGTACTGAGAGTGCACCATTCGACGCTCTCCCTTATGCGACTCCTGCATTA
AGAAGCAGCCCAGTAGTAGGTTGAGGCCGTTGAGCACCGCCGCCGCAAGGAATGGTGCAAGGAGATGGCG
CCCAACAGTCCCCCGGCCACGGGGCCTGCCACCATACCCACGCCGAAACAAGCGCTCATGAGCCCGAAGT
GGCGAGCCCGATCTTCCCCATCGGTGATGTCGGCGATATAGGCGCCAGCAACCGCACCTGTGGCGCCGGT
GATGCCGGCCACGATGCGTCCGGCGTAGAGGATCTGGCTAGCGATGACCCTGCTGATTGGTTCGCTGACC
ATTTCCGGGTGCGGGACGGCGTTACCAGAAACTCAGAAGGTTCGTCCAACCAAACCGACTCTGACGGCAG
TTTACGAGAGAGATGATAGGGTCTGCTTCAGTAAGCCAGATGCTACACAATTAGGCTTGTACATATTGTC
GTTAGAACGCGGCTACAATTAATACATAACCTTATGTATCATACACATACGATTTAGGTGACACTATAGA
ATACAAGCTTGCATGCCTGCAGGTCGACTCTAGAGGATCTCGATCCGGATATAGTTCCTCCTTTCAGCAA
AAAACCCCTCAAGACCCGTTTAGAGGCCCCAAGGGGTTATGCTAGTTATTGCTCAGCGGTGGCAGCAGCC
AACTCAGCTTCCTTTCGGGCTTTGTTAGCAGCCGGATCCTTTTTTTTGAGCTCTCCCTTAGCCATCCGAG
TGGACGACGTCCTCCTTCGGATGCCCAGGTCGGACCGCGAGGAGGTGGAGATGCCATGCCGACCCGGTCA
CATCTAAGCGTTCTAATCTTGAAAGAAGTTCGCGTTAGTGTACGGCGAACGTAATGACGTGATGTTCCAC
ATCTTCTTCCATAATTTTATCATTTCTGATTTAGGGTAATTGCAAAATAGGCTTATCCATGAACCATTTT
TTATAGCGTAGTTTATAACTTCTAGCTTTGCATATAAGTGTAATATGAATGTAACAGCTGGTATTTTTCC
CTTAAATGGTATTCTTATCAGCTTCTCCAAGTCCGGTGAATTGAAATCAAATAATTGATAGCATCCATAA
TTAATGGACAATAAATTGTACACGTATGATTCTAGTATTCTATACTTATCTTGAGAATAAATCTTTGATC
CAACATACGTGTCAGCGTCTATTTTCGGTATTCCTAATGAAATCAGATATAATTGTATTTCGTTTTCATG
CAATGAAATCACTTTATACAATTCTTCAATTGATGGCTTATAAACTGAATACTTTGATATTAGTCTAGAT
ATGGCTGACTTCGAACCGTCATCTTCAATTTGATAAGTTCTGGATCCTATACATTGAATTATATACTGTA
CGTTATCTGGCAAAGTTGGCATAAATTTTTGGTATTGTATAGGTAAGTGTGCATCACTTACTGTAAAAAA
TGGTTTTATATCTCTGAGTATGTCATTTATTGTTATTTTACTTGATTTGAAGGTGACCGGTTTCTGCAAC
ATAGTCAATAAAGCTGATATCTGTGCACGTCTTTTCTCAAGCGATATTGGAGCGTATGAATTCAATTTCG
CTTTTTCAGTCAAAGCTATTCCTCTGGACACTATATTATTCTTTGAAAATAATAACTGTTCAGATAGTCT
CGTGACGTAATTTTTAAATGTTGATGATGCCGCTATCTCATCGGCTATTCCTGATTTCTGACTTGATAAA
GACATGAACGCTCTTTGTATATATACTTCGTCATCAGTCGTTCCGTACTCTATAATAAAATCCTCCGAGT
CAAATACTTTAAATGTTGAATTCGTAGTTAATACGCGTTCAGAAGGAAATAGTCTTAATGATCCAGTAAT
TGCGACTGACGTCATCTGCATTATCTTAGTTAAAATAAACTCCCTATCAGTTTCAAATCCTCTAAGTCTA
TTTACAATATAATTTGAATATAAAATTGCTGCTTGATCCCACTGCGTACTCTGCCCTCTCTTTTCATTAT
TAAGTAGATTTATTCCAGCTCGAAAAAATATTTTTCCACCTGCAATGTACCTTTTAGCAATTTCTATTCC
TACTGTGGATACCAGAGCTTTAACTTTAGCATTCATGCGTGCATAAGTTTCTCTTACATCGTTCGATACG
TCTTGGATCATCTGCTTAGTCACCTCTGTATTAAATTGTAGCACCGCATAGTTATCATCTCCATCAACTC
TTATTATTTTTGTTGCGAATGAATGTTTGTTAGAAATACGTGACAAAACCGTTTTAATCAGTGCCAAATT
TGCTATTGAATTTGCTGCTTTCGTTTGTTTCTCTCCTGATGCTACTGCCCCGTATTGTATTTTCTTAATG
ACGTTGCCATCTGGTATTTGAACGTATGAATCCATGAGATTGATTTGTGTTTGTTTGTATAAGTTTAATG
TCTGAAGAACTTTAGCATCATTAGTCATGTTAGCTAATATGTCCAGTCCCATTATTATTCCTTTCCTAAA
TGGCTGTGTATTATGCTGAGACGAATCCCACTGAGATACATCCGTATACAAGACCATTGTGTTATTAGAC
AAAAAACGCGTTACATCGCCGTATGACAATAATTGGTTTGATTGTGAATAAAATTCAGCGTATTCTCTCG
TATGTTTTGCGTAAATCAACATTTTTTCAACTACAGCGTGCTGTGCTATGAAATATTCGTATGGCAGAAT
GAATATTATTCTAGTCCTTCTTCCTGGAACATCTCTTCTTCCTAATGGTATTGGTTTATCAACATTCACT
GGTGGTATTATACCAGGCGTGTATCTTTCGTTAGCCATATCATCCATGACATGCATATTCTTTTTAGTTG
AAAAAATTGTTTTCCTACCAAACTTTAGCTGCCTTGACTCACCATTCGATGCTGACGACATTGATAGTAA
ACCAGCTAACTCAGAATCTCGTAGCAAGTGATCATCATGTTTAACTGGTTCTTCAAGCATTTTAACTACT
TCATCTCTTATTAACATTGTATATTCCCGATACATTTCATCGTCCACATTTTCTGTATACTCAGTTTTCA
ATTGATCCAGCGCAGCATCTAGCATTTTTTGCTTTCTAAATCCAACATGAAACGACCATGAATATATCTT
AGCCATTAATGGAAATTTTTCGATAGAACGATCAACTAACCAGTCCTGTATCATCTTAGGTATGTCAACT
AATCCAGCTTTCCTCATATTGTCAAGCATTTGATTTAATTCGTCAAATGTTTGATCCGGAACTATTGCTC
GTACATATTTATTTGAAAATTCCAATTCTAATTCTTCATTTGTAATAAATGTTCCATTAATATCCACCAA
GGCTACCAAAATCGACATTGGTGATGACACTAACTTTGCTAGAGTAGATCTATTAGAATATGATAACACT
ATTAACTCTTTTGCTATCAAATAGTCGTCATGAGAGAAAACTGACATTAACATTTCAATTGAAGAATTTG
CCCATGTCACTAAGTAGTACGGTTTATCTTTCATTACGTCGTATTCATATCTGTACTTTGCGTTATGCCT
TGGTACGCCATATTTATTTATCGTTGAGGCTACTATGGTGAATAGGTCTAATCTCCTTTTATAAACTTTA
AGTTTTTCAGCGACATCATTTTCATGTTTTTCCAACCAGAACATGACTGCATTTAAATTTGATGATAGCG
AAGTTAAAATTGCTGGATCCATTAGTGAGTCCGTATATTCCTCCGCTGTTGGAAATAATTCAGATGTTAT
TTTATTGTTCTCATAATCCAATTCATTCACTGTTAAGTCTGCCTCCAATGGTTTGCCTTTCGCATACTTC
ACCAATTTTCTTTCAACAGCGTTATACTTGTCGTAAGAATATGATAGTATTGACAGTAATGTGGCATTTT
CTATGACATCATTATATTCAACAAACAACTTTCTTAACGATAACCCATTCTTTGAGTTCTCTAAACACTT
GGAATGAAATTCAATACATCTATTTTCTAATTCACTGTTGGAAGAGTAATATATTGGAATTTGAACTGCA
GATTGTGAATTATATATAAATGATAGATATTCTGACAAGATTAGATTGTACTTCCCCATTGTACAGCTTT
AATAGCCTATAGTGAGTCGTATTAACCCGGGATCGATATCCCCCTGCATTAATGAATCGGCCAACGCGCG
GGGAGAGGCGGTTTGCGTATTGGGCGCTCTTCCGCTTCCTCGCTCACTGACTCGCTGCGCTCGGTCGTTC
GGCTGCGGCGAGCGGTATCAGCTCACTCAAAGGCGGTAATACGGTTATCCACAGAATCAGGGGATAACGC
AGGAAAGAACATGTGAGCAAAAGGCCAGCAAAAGGCCAGGAACCGTAAAAAGGCCGCGTTGCTGGCGTTT
TTCCATAGGCTCCGCCCCCCTGACGAGCATCACAAAAATCGACGCTCAAGTCAGAGGTGGCGAAACCCGA
CAGGACTATAAAGATACCAGGCGTTTCCCCCTGGAAGCTCCCTCGTGCGCTCTCCTGTTCCGACCCTGCC
GCTTACCGGATACCTGTCCGCCTTTCTCCCTTCGGGAAGCGTGGCGCTTTCTCATAGCTCACGCTGTAGG
TATCTCAGTTCGGTGTAGGTCGTTCGCTCCAAGCTGGGCTGTGTGCACGAACCCCCCGTTCAGCCCGACC
GCTGCGCCTTATCCGGTAACTATCGTCTTGAGTCCAACCCGGTAAGACACGACTTATCGCCACTGGCAGC
AGCCACTGGTAACAGGATTAGCAGAGCGAGGTATGTAGGCGGTGCTACAGAGTTCTTGAAGTGGTGGCCT
AACTACGGCTACACTAGAAGAACAGTATTTGGTATCTGCGCTCTGCTGAAGCCAGTTACCTTCGGAAAAA
GAGTTGGTAGCTCTTGATCCGGCAAACAAACCACCGCTGGTAGCGGTGGTTTTTTTGTTTGCAAGCAGCA
GATTACGCGCAGAAAAAAAGGATCTCAAGAAGATCCTTTGATCTTTTCTACGGGGTCTGACGCTCAGTGG
AACGAAAACTCACGTTAAGGGATTTTGGTCATGAGATTATCAAAAAGGATCTTCACCTAGATCCTTTTAA
ATTAAAAATGAAGTTTTAAATCAATCTAAAGTATATATGAGTAAACTTGGTCTGACAGTTACCAATGCTT
AATCAGTGAGGCACCTATCTCAGCGATCTGTCTATTTCGTTCATCCATAGTTGCCTGACTCCCCGTCGTG
TAGATAACTACGATACGGGAGGGCTTACCATCTGGCCCCAGTGCTGCAATGATACCGCGAGACCCACGCT
CACCGGCTCCAGATTTATCAGCAATAAACCAGCCAGCCGGAAGGGCCGAGCGCAGAAGTGGTCCTGCAAC
TTTATCCGCCTCCATCCAGTCTATTAATTGTTGCCGGGAAGCTAGAGTAAGTAGTTCGCCAGTTAATAGT
TTGCGCAACGTTGTTGCCATTGCTACAGGCATCGTGGTGTCACGCTCGTCGTTTGGTATGGCTTCATTCA
GCTCCGGTTCCCAACGATCAAGGCGAGTTACATGATCCCCCATGTTGTGCAAAAAAGCGGTTAGCTCCTT
CGGTCCTCCGATCGTTGTCAGAAGTAAGTTGGCCGCAGTGTTATCACTCATGGTTATGGCAGCACTGCAT
AATTCTCTTACTGTCATGCCATCCGTAAGATGCTTTTCTGTGACTGGTGAGTACTCAACCAAGTCATTCT
GAGAATAGTGTATGCGGCGACCGAGTTGCTCTTGCCCGGCGTCAATACGGGATAATACCGCGCCACATAG
CAGAACTTTAAAAGTGCTCATCATTGGAAAACGTTCTTCGGGGCGAAAACTCTCAAGGATCTTACCGCTG
TTGAGATCCAGTTCGATGTAACCCACTCGTGCACCCAACTGATCTTCAGCATCTTTTACTTTCACCAGCG
TTTCTGGGTGAGCAAAAACAGGAAGGCAAAATGCCGCAAAAAAGGGAATAAGGGCGACACGGAAATGTTG
AATACTCATACTCTTCCTTTTTCAATATTATTGAAGCATTTATCAGGGTTATTGTCTCATGAGCGGATAC
ATATTTGAATGTATTTAGAAAAATAAACAAATAGGGGTTCCGCGCACATTTCCCCGAAAAGTGCCACCTG
ACGTCTAAGAAACCATTATTATCATGACATTAACCTATAAAAATAGGCGTATCACGAGGCCCTTTCGTCT
CGCGCG
